Addgene plasmid #37191: pSG5 EDD
Depositing lab: Darren Saunders & Charles Watts. Depositing organization: Garvan Institute of Medical Research. Publication: EDD, the human hyperplastic discs protein, has a role in progesterone receptor coactivation and potential involvement in DNA damage response. Henderson MJ, Russell AJ, Hird S, Munoz M, Clancy JL, Lehrbach GM, Calanni ST, Jans DA, Sutherland RL, Watts CK. J Biol Chem. 2002 Jul 19;277(29):26468-78. Epub 2002 May 13. 10.1074/jbc.M203527200 PubMed 12011095.
Backbone
  Vector backbone: pSG5
  Backbone manufacturer: Stratagene
  Backbone size w/o insert (bp): 4225
  Total vector size (bp): 12652
  Vector type: Mammalian Expression
Growth in bacteria
  Bacterial resistance: Ampicillin, 100 μg/mL
  Growth temperature: 37°C
  Growth strain: DH5alpha
  Copy number: Unknown
Gene/Insert
  Gene/Insert name: EDD (alt name: UBR5)
  Species: H. sapiens (human)
  Insert size (bp): 8397
  Mutation: K503R (please see depositor comments below)
  Entrez Gene: UBR5 (a.k.a. DD5, EDD, EDD1, HYD, NEDSBH)
  Promoter: SV40
  Tag / fusion protein: FLAG (N terminal on insert); 6x His Tag (C terminal on insert)
  Cloning method: Restriction Enzyme; 5′ cloning site RsrII (unknown if destroyed); 3′ cloning site SfuI (unknown if destroyed)
  Sequencing primers: 5′ T7 Forward
Resource information
  A portion of this plasmid was derived from a plasmid made by: Amanda Russell, Cancer Research Program, Garvan Institute of Medical Research, NSW, Australia
Terms and licenses: Academic/Nonprofit Terms; Industry Terms: Not Available to Industry
Depositor comments: The depositing lab has noted that mutation K503R shouldn’t be a problem as it is outside the main functional domains. There does appear to be a relatively common SNP at K503 in Latino populations so this might be a genuine SNP- http://exac.broadinstitute.org/variant/8-103338864-C-T https://www.ncbi.nlm.nih.gov/projects/SNP/snp_ref.cgi?rs=rs571861064
How to cite: pSG5 EDD was a gift from Darren Saunders & Charles Watts (Addgene plasmid # 37191 ; http://n2t.net/addgene:37191 ; RRID:Addgene_37191)
