[The description below was written by a language model from this plasmid's Addgene catalogue record and pLannotate feature annotations shown in this document.]
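Description:
pSG5 EDD is a mammalian expression plasmid of about 12.65 kb, built on the Stratagene pSG5 backbone, that carries the full-length human EDD/UBR5 coding sequence (about 8.4 kb). It is propagated in E. coli through a ColE1/pUC-type origin and selected with ampicillin via the β-lactamase gene and its own promoter. An f1 phage origin is also present, along with short remnants of rop, bom and lacZα that are backbone leftovers rather than functional parts. The plasmid has no mammalian selection marker annotated, so it is suited mainly to transient transfection.

Expression is driven by the SV40 enhancer/early promoter. This is followed by a rabbit β-globin intron, which promotes splicing and efficient mRNA processing, and the transcript is terminated by an SV40 polyadenylation signal. A T7 promoter lies just upstream of the open reading frame, allowing in vitro transcription and serving as a sequencing primer site. The encoded protein has an N-terminal FLAG epitope and a C-terminal 6xHis tag, which permit immunodetection, immunoprecipitation and metal-affinity purification.

UBR5 is a large E3 ubiquitin ligase, the human homologue of the Drosophila hyperplastic discs protein. The associated study examined its role in progesterone receptor coactivation and its possible involvement in the DNA damage response. The insert carries a K503R substitution, which the depositors consider harmless because it lies outside the main functional domains and may be a naturally occurring polymorphism. The depositor sequence and the repository's sequencing result differ by only 11 nt in length and show the same feature layout.
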