Features (pLannotate 1.2.2; 14 found; start..end, strand, type, name):
      9..366     +  promoter       SV40 promoter: SV40 enhancer and early promoter
    395..967     +  intron         β-globin intron: intron from rabbit β-globin gene
   1022..1040    +  promoter       T7 promoter: promoter for bacteriophage T7 RNA polymerase
   1054..1074    +  CDS            FLAG (fragment): FLAG® epitope tag, followed by an enterokinase cleavage site
   1132..9528    +  CDS            UBR5 (sequence partly withheld): UBR5_HUMAN - Also known as EDD, EDD1, HYD, KIAA0896. Experimental evidence at protein level: Swiss-Prot protein existence level 1. E3 ubiquitin-protein ligase which is a component of the N-end rule pathway. Recognizes and binds to proteins bearing specific N- terminal residues that are destabilizing according to the N-end rule, leading to their ubiquitination and subsequent degradation (By similarity). Involved in maturation and/or transcriptional regulation of mRNA by activating CDK9 by polyubiquitination. May play a role in control of cell cycle progression. May have tumor suppressor functio
   9529..9546    +  CDS            7xHis (fragment): 6xHis affinity tag
   9648..9769    +  polyA_signal   SV40 poly(A) signal: SV40 polyadenylation signal
   9974..10562   -  rep_origin     ori: high-copy-number ColE1/pMB1/pBR322/pUC origin of replication
  10733..11593   -  CDS            AmpR: β-lactamase; bla; confers resistance to ampicillin, carbenicillin, and related antibiotics
  11594..11698   -  promoter       AmpR promoter: bla
  11794..11829   +  CDS            rop (fragment): Rop protein, which maintains plasmids at low copy number; rop
  11931..12030   +  misc_feature   bom (fragment): basis of mobility region from pBR322
  12031..12486   -  rep_origin     f1 ori (sequence partly withheld): f1 bacteriophage origin of replication; arrow indicates direction of (+) strand synthesis
  12494..12651   -  CDS            lacZα (fragment): LacZα fragment of β-galactosidase; lacZ fragment
>Addgene plasmid #37191 | pSG5 EDD | depositor full sequence | sequence record 46740 | pSG5 EDD sequence 12652 bps
GTCGACTTCTGAGGCGGAAAGAACCAGCTGTGGAATGTGTGTCAGTTAGGGTGTGGAAAGTCCCCAGGCT
CCCCAGCAGGCAGAAGTATGCAAAGCATGCATCTCAATTAGTCAGCAACCAGGTGTGGAAAGTCCCCAGG
CTCCCCAGCAGGCAGAAGTATGCAAAGCATGCATCTCAATTAGTCAGCAACCATAGTCCCGCCCCTAACT
CCGCCCATCCCGCCCCTAACTCCGCCCAGTTCCGCCCATTCTCCGCCCCATGGCTGACTAATTTTTTTTA
TTTATGCAGAGGCCGAGGCCGCCTCGGCCTCTGAGCTATTCCAGAAGTAGTGAGGAGGCTTTTTTGGAGG
CCTAGGCTTTTGCAAAAAGCTGGATCGATCCTGAGAACTTCAGGGTGAGTTTGGGGACCCTTGATTGTTC
TTTCTTTTTCGCTATTGTAAAATTCATGTTATATGGAGGGGGCAAAGTTTTCAGGGTGTTGTTTAGAATG
GGAAGATGTCCCTTGTATCACCATGGACCCTCATGATAATTTTGTTTCTTTCACTTTCTACTCTGTTGAC
AACCATTGTCTCCTCTTATTTTCTTTTCATTTTCTGTAACTTTTTCGTTAAACTTTAGCTTGCATTTGTA
ACGAATTTTTAAATTCACTTTTGTTTATTTGTCAGATTGTAAGTACTTTCTCTAATCACTTTTTTTTCAA
GGCAATCAGGGTATATTATATTGTACTTCAGCACAGTTTTAGAGAACAATTGTTATAATTAAATGATAAG
GTAGAATATTTCTGCATATAAATTCTGGCTGGCGTGGAAATATTCTTATTGGTAGAAACAACTACATCCT
GGTCATCATCCTGCCTTTCTCTTTATGGTTACAATGATATACACTGTTTGAGATGAGGATAAAATACTCT
GAGTCCAAACCGGGCCCCTCTGCTAACCATGTTCATGCCTTCTTCTTTTTCCTACAGCTCCTGGGCAACG
TGCTGGTTATTGTGCTGTCTCATCATTTTGGCAAAGAATTGTAATACGACTCACTATAGGGCGAATTATG
GACTACAAGGACGACGATGACAAGCCTCCGTCCGAAGCGCGCGGAATTCAAAGGCGAGTGGAGGACGAGA
AGGAAAGCACCATGACGTCCATCCATTTCGTGGTTCACCCGCTGCCGGGCACCGAGGACCAGCTCAATGA
CAGGTTACGAGAAGTTTCTGAGAAGCTGAACAAATATAATTTAAACAGCCACCCCCCTTTGAATGTATTG
GAACAGGCTACTATTAAACAGTGTGTGGTGGGACCAAATCATGCTGCCTTTCTTCTTGAGGATGGTAGAG
TTTGCAGGATTGGTTTTTCAGTACAGCCAGACAGATTGGAATTGGGTAAACCTGATAATAATGATGGGTC
AAAGTTGAACAGCAACTCGGGGGCAGGGAGGACGTCAAGGCCTGGTAGGACAAGCGACTCTCCATGGTTT
CTCTCAGGTTCTGAGACTCTAGGCAGGCTGGCAGGCAACACCTTAGGAAGCCGCTGGAGTTCTGGAGTGG
GTGGAAGTGGTGGAGGATCCTCTGGTAGGTCATCAGCTGGAGCTCGAGATTCCCGCCGGCAGACTCGAGT
TATTCGGACAGGACGGGATCGAGGGTCTGGGCTTTTGGGCAGTCAGCCCCAGCCAGTTATTCCAGCATCT
GTCATTCCAGAGGAGCTGATTTCACAGGCCCAAGTTGTTTTACAAGGCAAATCCAGAAGTGTCATTATTC
GAGAACTTCAGAGAACAAATCTTGATGTGAACCTTGCTGTAAATAATTTACTTAGCCGGGATGATGAAGA
TGGAGATGATGGGGATGATACAGCCAGCGAATCTTATTTGCCTGGAGAGGATCTTATGTCTCTCCTTGAT
GCCGACATTCATTCTGCCCACCCAAGTGTCATTATTGATGCAGATGCCATGTTTTCTGAAGACATTAGCT
ATTTTGGTTACCCTTCTTTTCGTCGTTCATCACTTTCCAGGCTAGGCTCATCTCGAGTTCTCCTTCTTCC
CTTAGAGAGAGACTCTGAGCTGTTGCGTGAACGTGAATCCGTTTTACGTTTACGTGAACGAAGGTGGCTT
GATGGAGCCTCATTTGATAATGAAAGGGGTTCTACCAGCAAGGAAGGAGAGCCAAACTTGGATAAGAAGA
ATACACCTGTTCAAAGTCCAGTATCTCTAGGAGAAGATTTGCAGTGGTGGCCTGATAAGGATGGAACAAA
ATTCATCTGTATTGGGGCTCTGTATTCTGAACTTCTGGCTGTCAGCAGTAAAGGAGAACTTTATCAGTGG
AAATGGAGTGAATCTGAGCCTTACAGAAATGCCCAGAATCCTTCATTACATCATCCACGAGCAACATTTT
TGGGGTTAACCAATGAAAAGATAGTCCTCCTGTCTGCAAATAGCATAAGAGCAACTGTAGCTACAGAAAA
TAACAAGGTTGCTACATGGGTGGATGAAACTTTAAGTTCTGTGGCTTCTAAATTAGAGCACACTGCTCAG
ACTTACTCTGAACTTCAAGGAGAGCGGATAGTTTCTTTACATTGCTGTGCCCTTTACACCTGCGCTCAGC
TGGAAAACAGTTTATATTGGTGGGGTGTAGTTCCTTTTAGTCAAAGGAAGAAAATGTTAGAGAAAGCTAG
AGCAAAAAATAAAAAGCCTAAATCCAGTGCTGGTATTTCTTCAATGCCGAACATCACTGTTGGTACCCAG
GTATGCTTGAGAAATAATCCTCTTTATCATGCTGGAGCAGTTGCATTTTCAATTAGTGCTGGGATTCCTA
AAGTTGGTGTCTTAATGGAGTCAGTTTGGAATATGAATGACAGCTGTAGATTTCAACTTAGATCTCCTGA
AAGCTTGAAAAACATGGAAAAAGCTAGCAAAACTACTGAAGCTAAGCCTGAAAGTAAGCAGGAGCCAGTG
AAAACAGAAATGGGTCCTCCACCATCTCCAGCATCCACGTGTAGTGATGCATCCTCAATTGCCAGCAGTG
CATCAATGCCATACAAACGACGACGGTCAACCCCTGCACCAAAAGAAGAGGAAAAGGTGAATGAAGAGCA
GTGGTCTCTTCGGGAAGTGGTTTTTGTGGAAGATGTCAAGAATGTTCCTGTTGGCAAGGTGCTAAAAGTA
GATGGTGCCTATGTTGCTGTAAAATTTCCAGGAACCTCCAGTAATACTAACTGTCAGAACAGCTCTGGTC
CAGATGCTGACCCTTCTTCTCTCCTGCAGGATTGTAGGTTACTTAGAATTGATGAATTGCAGGTTGTCAA
AACTGGTGGAACACCGAAGGTTCCCGACTGTTTCCAAAGGACTCCTAAAAAGCTTTGTATACCTGAAAAA
ACAGAAATATTAGCAGTGAATGTAGATTCCAAAGGTGTTCATGCTGTTCTGAAGACTGGAAATTGGGTGC
GATACTGTATCTTTGATCTTGCTACAGGAAAAGCAGAACAGGAAAATAATTTTCCTACAAGCAGCATTGC
TTTCCTTGGTCAGAATGAGAGGAATGTAGCCATTTTCACTGCTGGACAGGAATCTCCCATTATTCTTCGA
GATGGAAATGGTACCATCTACCCAATGGCCAAAGATTGCATGGGAGGAATAAGGGATCCCGATTGGCTGG
ATCTTCCACCTATTAGTAGTCTTGGAATGGGTGTGCATTCTTTAATAAATCTTCCTGCCAATTCAACAAT
CAAAAAGAAAGCTGCTGTTATCATCATGGCTGTAGAGAAACAAACCTTAATGCAACACATTCTGCGCTGT
GACTATGAGGCCTGTCGACAATATCTAATGAATCTTGAGCAAGCGGTTGTTTTAGAGCAGAATCTACAGA
TGCTGCAGACATTCATCAGCCACAGATGTGATGGAAATCGAAATATTTTGCATGCTTGTGTATCAGTTTG
CTTTCCAACCAGCAATAAAGAAACTAAAGAAGAAGAGGAAGCGGAGCGTTCTGAAAGAAATACATTTGCA
GAAAGGCTTTCTGCTGTTGAGGCCATTGCAAATGCAATATCAGTTGTTTCAAGTAATGGCCCAGGTAATC
GGGCTGGATCATCAAGTAGCCGAAGTTTGAGATTACGGGAAATGATGAGACGTTCGTTGAGAGCAGCTGG
TTTGGGTAGACATGAAGCTGGAGCTTCATCCAGTGACCACCAGGATCCAGTTTCACCCCCCATAGCTCCC
CCTAGTTGGGTTCCTGACCCTCCTGCGATGGATCCTGATGGTGACATTGATTTTATCCTGGCCCCCGCTG
TGGGATCTCTTACCACAGCAGCAACCGGTACTGGTCAAGGACCAAGCACCTCCACTATTCCAGGTCCTTC
CACAGAGCCATCTGTAGTAGAATCCAAGGATCGAAAGGCGAATGCTCATTTTATATTGAAATTGTTATGT
GACAGTGTGGTTCTCCAGCCCTATCTACGAGAACTTCTTTCTGCCAAGGATGCAAGAGGGATGACCCCAT
TTATGTCAGCTGTAAGTGGCCGAGCTTATCCTGCTGCAATTACCATCTTAGAAACTGCTCAGAAAATTGC
AAAAGCTGAAATATCCTCAAGTGAAAAAGAGGAAGATGTATTCATGGGAATGGTTTGCCCATCAGGTACC
AACCCTGATGACTCTCCTTTATATGTTTTATGTTGTAATGACACTTGCAGTTTTACATGGACTGGAGCAG
AGCACATTAACCAGGATATTTTTGAGTGTCGAACTTGTGGCTTGCTGGAGTCACTGTGTTGTTGTACGGA
ATGTGCAAGGGTTTGTCATAAAGGTCATGATTGCAAACTCAAACGGACATCACCAACAGCCTACTGTGAT
TGTTGGGAGAAATGTAAATGTAAAACTCTTATTGCTGGACAGAAATCTGCTCGTCTTGATCTACTTTATC
GCCTGCTCACTGCTACTAATCTGGTTACTCTGCCAAACAGCAGGGGAGAGCACCTCTTACTATTCTTAGT
ACAGACAGTCGCAAGGCAGACGGTGGAGCATTGTCAATACAGGCCACCTCGAATCAGGGAAGATCGTAAC
CGAAAAACAGCCAGTCCTGAAGATTCAGATATGCCAGATCATGATTTAGAGCCTCCAAGATTTGCCCAGC
TTGCATTGGAGCGTGTTCTACAGGACTGGAATGCCTTGAAATCTATGATTATGTTTGGGTCGCAGGAGAA
TAAAGACCCTCTTAGTGCCAGCAGTAGAATAGGCCATCTTTTGCCAGAAGAGCAAGTATACCTCAATCAG
CAAAGTGGCACAATTCGGCTGGACTGTTTCACTCATTGCCTTATAGTTAAGTGTACAGCAGATATTTTGC
TTTTAGATACTCTACTAGGTACACTAGTGAAAGAACTCCAAAACAAATATACACCTGGACGTAGAGAAGA
AGCTATTGCTGTGACAATGAGGTTTCTACGTTCAGTGGCAAGAGTTTTTGTTATTCTGAGTGTGGAAATG
GCTTCATCCAAAAAGAAAAACAACTTTATTCCACAGCCAATTGGAAAATGCAAGCGTGTATTCCAAGCAT
TGCTACCTTACGCTGTGGAAGAATTGTGCAACGTAGCAGAGTCACTGATTGTTCCTGTCAGAATGGGGAT
TGCTCGTCCAACTGCACCATTTACCCTGGCTAGTACTAGCATAGATGCCATGCAGGGCAGTGAAGAATTA
TTTTCAGTGGAACCACTACCACCACGACCATCATCTGATCAGTCTAGCAGCTCCAGTCAGTCTCAGTCAT
CCTACATCATCAGGAATCCACAGCAGAGGCGCATCAGCCAGTCACAGCCCGTTCGGGGCAGAGATGAAGA
ACAGGATGATATTGTTTCAGCAGATGTGGAAGAGGTTGAGGTGGTGGAGGGTGTGGCTGGAGAAGAGGAT
CATCATGATGAACAGGAAGAACACGGGGAAGAAAATGCTGAGGCAGAGGGACAACATGATGAGCATGATG
AAGACGGGAGTGATATGGAGCTGGACTTGTTAGCAGCAGCTGAAACAGAAAGTGATAGTGAAAGTAACCA
CAGCAACCAAGATAATGCTAGTGGGCGCAGAAGCGTTGTCACTGCAGCAACTGCTGGTTCAGAAGCAGGA
GCAAGCAGTGTTCCTGCCTTCTTTTCTGAAGATGATTCTCAATCGAATGACTCAAGTGATTCTGATAGCA
GTAGTAGTCAGAGTGACGACATAGAACAGGAGACCTTTATGCTTGATGAGCCATTAGAAAGAACCACAAA
TAGCTCCCATGCCAATGGTGCTGCCCAAGCTCCCCGTTCAATGCAGTGGGCTGTCCGCAACACCCAGCAT
CAGCGAGCAGCCAGTACAGCCCCTTCCAGTACATCTACACCAGCAGCAAGTTCAGCGGGTTTGATTTATA
TTGATCCTTCAAACTTACGCCGGAGTGGTACCATCAGTACAAGTGCTGCAGCTGCAGCAGCTGCTTTGGA
AGCTAGCAACGCCAGCAGTTACCTAACATCTGCAAGCAGTTTAGCCAGGGCTTACAGCATTGTCATTAGA
CAAATCTCGGACTTGATGGGCCTTATTCCTAAGTATAATCACCTAGTATACTCTCAGATTCCAGCAGCTG
TGAAATTGACTTACCAAGATGCAGTAAACTTACAGAACTATGTAGAAGAAAAGCTTATTCCCACTTGGAA
CTGGATGGTCAGTATTATGGATTCTACTGAAGCTCAATTACGTTATGGTTCTGCATTAGCATCTGCTGGT
GATCCTGGACATCCAAATCATCCTCTTCACGCTTCTCAGAATTCAGCGAGAAGAGAGAGGATGACTGCGC
GAGAAGAAGCTAGCTTACGAACACTTGAAGGCAGACGACGTGCCACCTTGCTTAGCGCCCGTCAAGGAAT
GATGTCTGCACGAGGAGACTTCCTAAATTATGCTCTGTCTCTAATGCGGTCTCATAATGATGAGCATTCT
GATGTTCTTCCAGTTTTGGATGTTTGCTCATTGAAGCATGTGGCATATGTTTTTCAAGCACTTATATACT
GGATTAAGGCAATGAATCAGCAGACAACATTGGATACACCTCAACTAGAACGCAAAAGGACGCGAGAACT
CTTGGAACTGGGTATTGATAATGAAGATTCAGAACATGAAAATGATGATGACACCAATCAAAGTGCTACT
TTGAATGATAAGGATGATGACTCTCTTCCTGCAGAAACTGGCCAAAACCATCCATTTTTCCGACGTTCAG
ACTCCATGACATTCCTTGGGTGTATACCCCCAAATCCATTTGAAGTGCCTCTGGCTGAAGCCATCCCCTT
GGCTGATCAGCCACATCTGTTGCAGCCAAATGCTAGAAAGGAGGATCTTTTTGGCCGTCCAAGTCAGGGT
CTTTATTCTTCATCTGCCAGTAGTGGGAAATGTTTAATGGAGGTTACAGTGGATAGAAACTGCCTAGAGG
TTCTTCCAACAAAAATGTCTTATGCTGCCAATCTGAAAAATGTAATGAACATGCAAAACCGGCAAAAAAA
AGAAGGGGAAGAACAGCCCGTGCTGCCAGAAGAAACTGAGAGTTCAAAACCAGGGCCATCTGCTCATGAT
CTTGCTGCACAATTAAAAAGTAGCTTACTAGCAGAAATAGGACTTACTGAAAGTGAAGGGCCACCTCTCA
CATCTTTCAGGCCACAGTGTAGCTTTATGGGAATGGTTATTTCCCATGATATGCTGCTAGGACGTTGGCG
CCTTTCTTTAGAACTGTTCGGCAGGGTATTCATGGAAGATGTTGGAGCAGAACCTGGATCAATCCTAACT
GAATTGGGTGGTTTTGAGGTAAAAGAATCAAAATTCCGCAGAGAAATGGAAAAACTGAGAAACCAGCAGT
CAAGAGATTTGTCACTAGAGGTTGATCGGGATCGAGATCTTCTCATTCAGCAGACTATGAGGCAGCTTAA
CAATCACTTTGGTCGAAGATGTGCTACTACACCAATGGCTGTACACAGAGTAAAAGTCACATTTAAGGAT
GAGCCAGGAGAGGGCAGTGGTGTAGCACGAAGTTTTTATACAGCCATTGCACAAGCATTTTTATCAAATG
AAAAATTGCCAAATCTAGAGTGTATCCAAAATGCCAACAAAGGCACCCACACAAGTTTAATGCAGAGATT
AAGGAACCGAGGAGAGAGAGACCGGGAAAGGGAGAGAGAAAGGGAAATGAGGAGGAGTAGTGGTTTGCGA
GCAGGTTCTCGGAGGGACCGGGATAGAGACTTTAGAAGACAGCTTTCCATCGACACTAGGCCCTTTAGAC
CAGCCTCTGAAGGGAATCCTAGCGATGATCCTGAGCCTTTGCCAGCA
[183 nt withheld, positions 8308-8490]
CGGGAAAATGGAGCTGATAGTATCCTGGATCTTGGATTAGTAGACTCCTCAGAAAAGGTACAGCAGGAAA
ACCGAAAGCGCCATGGCTCTAGTCGAAGTGTAGTAGATATGGATTTAGATGATACAGATGATGGTGATGA
CAATGCCCCTTTGTTTTACCAACCTGGGAAAAGAGGATTTTATACTCCAAGGCCTGGCAAGAACACAGAA
GCAAGGTTGAATTGTTTCAGAAACATTGGCAGGATTCTTGGACTATGTCTGTTACAGAATGAACTCTGTC
CTATCACATTGAATAGACATGTAATTAAAGTATTGCTTGGTAGAAAAGTCAATTGGCATGATTTTGCTTT
TTTTGATCCTGTAATGTATGAGAGTTTGCGGCAACTAATCCTCGCGTCTCAGAGTTCAGATGCTGATGCT
GTTTTCTCAGCAATGGATTTGGCATTTGCAATTGACCTGTGTAAAGAAGAAGGTGGAGGACAGGTTGAAC
TCATTCCTAATGGTGTAAATATACCAGTCACTCCACAGAATGTATATGAGTATGTGCGGAAATACGCAGA
ACACAGAATGTTGGTAGTTGCAGAACAGCCCTTACATGCAATGAGGAAAGGTCTACTAGATGTGCTTCCA
AAAAATTCATTAGAAGATTTAACGGCAGAAGATTTTAGGCTTTTGGTAAATGGCTGCGGTGAAGTCAATG
TGCAAATGCTGATCAGTTTTACCTCTTTCAATGATGAATCAGGAGAAAATGCTGAGAAGCTTCTGCAGTT
CAAGCGTTGGTTCTGGTCAATAGTAGAGAAGATGAGCATGACAGAACGACAAGATCTTGTTTACTTTTGG
ACATCAAGCCCATCACTGCCAGCCAGTGAAGAAGGATTCCAGCCTATGCCCTCAATCACAATAAGACCAC
CAGATGACCAACATCTTCCTACTGCAAATACTTGCATTTCTCGACTTTACGTCCCACTCTATTCCTCTAA
ACAGATTCTCAAACAGAAATTGTTACTCGCCATTAAGACCAAGAATTTTGGTTTTGTGCATCACCATCAC
CATCACTAGCCCCTACGTCGACGAGCTCACTAGTCGCGGCCGCTTTCGGGTACCGAGCTCTGAATTCGAT
ATCACTAGTAATTCGGATCCAGATCTTATTAAAGCAGAACTTGTTTATTGCAGCTTATAATGGTTACAAA
TAAAGCAATAGCATCACAAATTTCACAAATAAAGCATTTTTTTCACTGCATTCTAGTTGTGGTTTGTCCA
AACTCATCAATGTATCTTATCATGTCTGGTCGACTCTAGACTCTTCCGCTTCCTCGCTCACTGACTCGCT
GCGCTCGGTCGTTCGGCTGCGGCGAGCGGTATCAGCTCACTCAAAGGCGGTAATACGGTTATCCACAGAA
TCAGGGGATAACGCAGGAAAGAACATGTGAGCAAAAGGCCAGCAAAAGGCCAGGAACCGTAAAAAGGCCG
CGTTGCTGGCGTTTTTCCATAGGCTCCGCCCCCCTGACGAGCATCACAAAAATCGACGCTCAAGTCAGAG
GTGGCGAAACCCGACAGGACTATAAAGATACCAGGCGTTTCCCCCTGGAAGCTCCCTCGTGCGCTCTCCT
GTTCCGACCCTGCCGCTTACCGGATACCTGTCCGCCTTTCTCCCTTCGGGAAGCGTGGCGCTTTCTCAAT
GCTCACGCTGTAGGTATCTCAGTTCGGTGTAGGTCGTTCGCTCCAAGCTGGGCTGTGTGCACGAACCCCC
CGTTCAGCCCGACCGCTGCGCCTTATCCGGTAACTATCGTCTTGAGTCCAACCCGGTAAGACACGACTTA
TCGCCACTGGCAGCAGCCACTGGTAACAGGATTAGCAGAGCGAGGTATGTAGGCGGTGCTACAGAGTTCT
TGAAGTGGTGGCCTAACTACGGCTACACTAGAAGGACAGTATTTGGTATCTGCGCTCTGCTGAAGCCAGT
TACCTTCGGAAAAAGAGTTGGTAGCTCTTGATCCGGCAAACAAACCACCGCTGGTAGCGGTGGTTTTTTT
GTTTGCAAGCAGCAGATTACGCGCAGAAAAAAAGGATCTCAAGAAGATCCTTTGATCTTTTCTACGGGGT
CTGACGCTCAGTGGAACGAAAACTCACGTTAAGGGATTTTGGTCATGAGATTATCAAAAAGGATCTTCAC
CTAGATCCTTTTAAATTAAAAATGAAGTTTTAAATCAATCTAAAGTATATATGAGTAAACTTGGTCTGAC
AGTTACCAATGCTTAATCAGTGAGGCACCTATCTCAGCGATCTGTCTATTTCGTTCATCCATAGTTGCCT
GACTCCCCGTCGTGTAGATAACTACGATACGGGAGGGCTTACCATCTGGCCCCAGTGCTGCAATGATACC
GCGAGACCCACGCTCACCGGCTCCAGATTTATCAGCAATAAACCAGCCAGCCGGAAGGGCCGAGCGCAGA
AGTGGTCCTGCAACTTTATCCGCCTCCATCCAGTCTATTAATTGTTGCCGGGAAGCTAGAGTAAGTAGTT
CGCCAGTTAATAGTTTGCGCAACGTTGTTGCCATTGCTACAGGCATCGTGGTGTCACGCTCGTCGTTTGG
TATGGCTTCATTCAGCTCCGGTTCCCAACGATCAAGGCGAGTTACATGATCCCCCATGTTGTGCAAAAAA
GCGGTTAGCTCCTTCGGTCCTCCGATCGTTGTCAGAAGTAAGTTGGCCGCAGTGTTATCACTCATGGTTA
TGGCAGCACTGCATAATTCTCTTACTGTCATGCCATCCGTAAGATGCTTTTCTGTGACTGGTGAGTACTC
AACCAAGTCATTCTGAGAATAGTGTATGCGGCGACCGAGTTGCTCTTGCCCGGCGTCAATACGGGATAAT
ACCGCGCCACATAGCAGAACTTTAAAAGTGCTCATCATTGGAAAACGTTCTTCGGGGCGAAAACTCTCAA
GGATCTTACCGCTGTTGAGATCCAGTTCGATGTAACCCACTCGTGCACCCAACTGATCTTCAGCATCTTT
TACTTTCACCAGCGTTTCTGGGTGAGCAAAAACAGGAAGGCAAAATGCCGCAAAAAAGGGAATAAGGGCG
ACACGGAAATGTTGAATACTCATACTCTTCTTTTTTCAATATTATTGAAGCATTTATCAGGGTTATTGTC
TCATGAGCGGATACATATTTGAATGTATTTAGAAAAATAAACAAATAGGGGTTCCGCGCACATTTCCCCG
AAAAGTGCCACCTGACGTCTAAGAAACCATTATTATCATGACATTAACCTATAAAAATAGGCGTATCACG
AGGCCCCTTTCGTCTCGCGCGTTTCGGTGATGACGGTGAAAACCTCTGACACATGCAGCTCCCGGAGACG
GTCACAGCTTGTCTGTAAGCGGATGCCGGGAGCAGACAAGCCCGTCAGGGCGCGTCAGCGGGTGTTGGCG
GGTGTCGGGGCTGGCTTAACTATGCGGCATCAGAGCAGATTGTACTGAGAGTGCACCATATGCGGTGTGA
AATACCGCACAGATGCGTAAGGAGAAAATACCGCATCAGGAAATTGTAAACGTTAATATTTTGTTAAAAT
TCGCGTTAAATTTTTGTTAAATCAGCTCATTTTTTAACCAATAGGCCGAAATCGGCAAAATCCCTTATAA
ATCAAAAGAATAGACCGAGATAGGGT
[37 nt withheld, positions 12157-12193]
AAAGAACGTGGACTCCAACGTCAAAGG
[49 nt withheld, positions 12221-12269]
T
[91 nt withheld, positions 12271-12361]
G
[124 nt withheld, positions 12363-12486]
CGCGCCATTCGCCATTCAGGCTACGCAACTGTTGGGAAGGGCGATCGGTGCGGGCCTCTTCGCTATTACG
CCAGCTGGCGAAGGGGGGATGTGCTGCAAGGCGATTAAGTTGGGTAACGCCAGGGTTTTCCCAGTCACGA
CGTTGTAAAACGACGGCCAGTGAATT
