Features (pLannotate 1.2.2; 14 found; start..end, strand, type, name):
     64..413     +  promoter       SV40 promoter: SV40 enhancer and early promoter
    444..1016    +  intron         β-globin intron: intron from rabbit β-globin gene
   1071..1089    +  promoter       T7 promoter: promoter for bacteriophage T7 RNA polymerase
   1103..1123    +  CDS            FLAG (fragment): FLAG® epitope tag, followed by an enterokinase cleavage site
   1181..9577    +  CDS            UBR5 (sequence partly withheld): UBR5_HUMAN - Also known as EDD, EDD1, HYD, KIAA0896. Experimental evidence at protein level: Swiss-Prot protein existence level 1. E3 ubiquitin-protein ligase which is a component of the N-end rule pathway. Recognizes and binds to proteins bearing specific N- terminal residues that are destabilizing according to the N-end rule, leading to their ubiquitination and subsequent degradation (By similarity). Involved in maturation and/or transcriptional regulation of mRNA by activating CDK9 by polyubiquitination. May play a role in control of cell cycle progression. May have tumor suppressor functio
   9578..9595    +  CDS            7xHis (fragment): 6xHis affinity tag
   9697..9818    +  polyA_signal   SV40 poly(A) signal: SV40 polyadenylation signal
  10023..10611   -  rep_origin     ori: high-copy-number ColE1/pMB1/pBR322/pUC origin of replication
  10782..11642   -  CDS            AmpR: β-lactamase; bla; confers resistance to ampicillin, carbenicillin, and related antibiotics
  11643..11747   -  promoter       AmpR promoter: bla
  11842..11877   +  CDS            rop (fragment): Rop protein, which maintains plasmids at low copy number; rop
  11979..12078   +  misc_feature   bom (fragment): basis of mobility region from pBR322
  12106..12534   -  rep_origin     f1 ori (sequence partly withheld): f1 bacteriophage origin of replication; arrow indicates direction of (+) strand synthesis
  12538..54      -  CDS            lacZα (fragment) (across the origin): LacZα fragment of β-galactosidase; lacZ fragment
>Addgene plasmid #37191 | pSG5 EDD | addgene full sequence | sequence record 176923 | Addgene NGS Result
GGGTAACGCCAGGGTTTTCCCAGTCACGACGTTGTAAAACGACGGCCAGTGAATTGTCGACTTCTGAGGC
GGAAAGAACCAGCTGTGGAATGTGTGTCAGTTAGGGTGTGGAAAGTCCCCAGGCTCCCCAGCAGGCAGAA
GTATGCAAAGCATGCATCTCAATTAGTCAGCAAGGAAAGTCCCCAGGCTCCCCAGCAGGCAGAAGTATGC
AAAGCATGCATCTCAATTAGTCAGCAACCATAGTCCCGCCCCTAACTCCGCCCATCCCGCCCCTAACTCC
GCCCAGTTCCGCCCATTCTCCGCCCCATGGCTGACTAATTTTTTTTATTTATGCAGAGGCCGAGGCCGCC
TCGGCCTCTGAGCTATTCCAGAAGTAGTGAAGAGGCTTTTTTGGAGGCCTAGGCTTTTGCAAAAAGCTCC
GGATCGATCCTGAGAACTTCAGGGTGAGTTTGGGGACCCTTGATTGTTCTTTCTTTTTCGCTATTGTAAA
ATTCATGTTATATGGAGGGGGCAAAGTTTTCAGGGTGTTGTTTAGAATGGGAAGATGTCCCTTGTATCAC
CATGGACCCTCATGATAATTTTGTTTCTTTCACTTTCTACTCTGTTGACAACCATTGTCTCCTCTTATTT
TCTTTTCATTTTCTGTAACTTTTTCGTTAAACTTTAGCTTGCATTTGTAACGAATTTTTAAATTCACTTT
TGTTTATTTGTCAGATTGTAAGTACTTTCTCTAATCACTTTTTTTTCAAGGCAATCAGGGTATATTATAT
TGTACTTCAGCACAGTTTTAGAGAACAATTGTTATAATTAAATGATAAGGTAGAATATTTCTGCATATAA
ATTCTGGCTGGCGTGGAAATATTCTTATTGGTAGAAACAACTACATCCTGGTCATCATCCTGCCTTTCTC
TTTATGGTTACAATGATATACACTGTTTGAGATGAGGATAAAATACTCTGAGTCCAAACCGGGCCCCTCT
GCTAACCATGTTCATGCCTTCTTCTTTTTCCTACAGCTCCTGGGCAACGTGCTGGTTATTGTGCTGTCTC
ATCATTTTGGCAAAGAATTGTAATACGACTCACTATAGGGCGAATTATGGACTACAAGGACGACGATGAC
AAGCTTCCGTCCGAAGCGCGCGGAATTCAAAGGCGAGTGGAGGACGAGAAGGAAAGCACCATGACGTCCA
TCCATTTCGTGGTTCACCCGCTGCCGGGCACCGAGGACCAGCTCAATGACAGGTTACGAGAAGTTTCTGA
GAAGCTGAACAAATATAATTTAAACAGCCACCCCCCTTTGAATGTATTGGAACAGGCTACTATTAAACAG
TGTGTGGTGGGACCAAATCATGCTGCCTTTCTTCTTGAGGATGGTAGAGTTTGCAGGATTGGTTTTTCAG
TACAGCCAGACAGATTGGAATTGGGTAAACCTGATAATAATGATGGGTCAAAGTTGAACAGCAACTCGGG
GGCAGGGAGGACGTCAAGGCCTGGTAGGACAAGCGACTCTCCATGGTTTCTCTCAGGTTCTGAGACTCTA
GGCAGGCTGGCAGGCAACACCTTAGGAAGCCGCTGGAGTTCTGGAGTGGGTGGAAGTGGTGGAGGATCCT
CTGGTAGGTCATCAGCTGGAGCTCGAGATTCCCGCCGGCAGACTCGAGTTATTCGGACAGGACGGGATCG
AGGGTCTGGGCTTTTGGGCAGTCAGCCCCAGCCAGTTATTCCAGCATCTGTCATTCCAGAGGAGCTGATT
TCACAGGCCCAAGTTGTTTTACAAGGCAAATCCAGAAGTGTCATTATTCGAGAACTTCAGAGAACAAATC
TTGATGTGAACCTTGCTGTAAATAATTTACTTAGCCGGGATGATGAAGATGGAGATGATGGGGATGATAC
AGCCAGCGAATCTTATTTGCCTGGAGAGGATCTTATGTCTCTCCTTGATGCCGACATTCATTCTGCCCAC
CCAAGTGTCATTATTGATGCAGATGCCATGTTTTCTGAAGACATTAGCTATTTTGGTTACCCTTCTTTTC
GTCGTTCATCACTTTCCAGGCTAGGCTCATCTCGAGTTCTCCTTCTTCCCTTAGAGAGAGACTCTGAGCT
GTTGCGTGAACGTGAATCCGTTTTACGTTTACGTGAACGAAGGTGGCTTGATGGAGCCTCATTTGATAAT
GAAAGGGGTTCTACCAGCAAGGAAGGAGAGCCAAACTTGGATAAGAAGAATACACCTGTTCAAAGTCCAG
TATCTCTAGGAGAAGATTTGCAGTGGTGGCCTGATAAGGATGGAACAAAATTCATCTGTATTGGGGCTCT
GTATTCTGAACTTCTGGCTGTCAGCAGTAAAGGAGAACTTTATCAGTGGAAATGGAGTGAATCTGAGCCT
TACAGAAATGCCCAGAATCCTTCATTACATCATCCACGAGCAACATTTTTGGGGTTAACCAATGAAAAGA
TAGTCCTCCTGTCTGCAAATAGCATAAGAGCAACTGTAGCTACAGAAAATAACAAGGTTGCTACATGGGT
GGATGAAACTTTAAGTTCTGTGGCTTCTAAATTAGAGCACACTGCTCAGACTTACTCTGAACTTCAAGGA
GAGCGGATAGTTTCTTTACATTGCTGTGCCCTTTACACCTGCGCTCAGCTGGAAAACAGTTTATATTGGT
GGGGTGTAGTTCCTTTTAGTCAAAGGAGGAAAATGTTAGAGAAAGCTAGAGCAAAAAATAAAAAGCCTAA
ATCCAGTGCTGGTATTTCTTCAATGCCGAACATCACTGTTGGTACCCAGGTATGCTTGAGAAATAATCCT
CTTTATCATGCTGGAGCAGTTGCATTTTCAATTAGTGCTGGGATTCCTAAAGTTGGTGTCTTAATGGAGT
CAGTTTGGAATATGAATGACAGCTGTAGATTTCAACTTAGATCTCCTGAAAGCTTGAAAAACATGGAAAA
AGCTAGCAAAACTACTGAAGCTAAGCCTGAAAGTAAGCAGGAGCCAGTGAAAACAGAAATGGGTCCTCCA
CCATCTCCAGCATCCACGTGTAGTGATGCATCCTCAATTGCCAGCAGTGCATCAATGCCATACAAACGAC
GACGGTCAACCCCTGCACCAAAAGAAGAGGAAAAGGTGAATGAAGAGCAGTGGTCTCTTCGGGAAGTGGT
TTTTGTGGAAGATGTCAAGAATGTTCCTGTTGGCAAGGTGCTAAAAGTAGATGGTGCCTATGTTGCTGTA
AAATTTCCAGGAACCTCCAGTAATACTAACTGTCAGAACAGCTCTGGTCCAGATGCTGACCCTTCTTCTC
TCCTGCAGGATTGTAGGTTACTTAGAATTGATGAATTGCAGGTTGTCAAAACTGGTGGAACACCGAAGGT
TCCCGACTGTTTCCAAAGGACTCCTAAAAAGCTTTGTATACCTGAAAAAACAGAAATATTAGCAGTGAAT
GTAGATTCCAAAGGTGTTCATGCTGTTCTGAAGACTGGAAATTGGGTACGATACTGTATCTTTGATCTTG
CTACAGGAAAAGCAGAACAGGAAAATAATTTTCCTACAAGCAGCATTGCTTTCCTTGGTCAGAATGAGAG
GAATGTAGCCATTTTCACTGCTGGACAGGAATCTCCCATTATTCTTCGAGATGGAAATGGTACCATCTAC
CCAATGGCCAAAGATTGCATGGGAGGAATAAGGGATCCCGATTGGCTGGATCTTCCACCTATTAGTAGTC
TTGGAATGGGTGTGCATTCTTTAATAAATCTTCCTGCCAATTCAACAATCAAAAAGAAAGCTGCTGTTAT
CATCATGGCTGTAGAGAAACAAACCTTAATGCAACACATTCTGCGCTGTGACTATGAGGCCTGTCGACAA
TATCTAATGAATCTTGAGCAAGCGGTTGTTTTAGAGCAGAATCTACAGATGCTGCAGACATTCATCAGCC
ACAGATGTGATGGAAATCGAAATATTTTGCATGCTTGTGTATCAGTTTGCTTTCCAACCAGCAATAAAGA
AACTAAAGAAGAAGAGGAAGCGGAGCGTTCTGAAAGAAATACATTTGCAGAAAGGCTTTCTGCTGTTGAG
GCCATTGCAAATGCAATATCAGTTGTTTCAAGTAATGGCCCAGGTAATCGGGCTGGATCATCAAGTAGCC
GAAGTTTGAGATTACGGGAAATGATGAGACGTTCGTTGAGAGCAGCTGGTTTGGGTAGACATGAAGCTGG
AGCTTCATCCAGTGACCACCAGGATCCAGTTTCACCCCCCATAGCTCCCCCTAGTTGGGTTCCTGACCCT
CCTGCGATGGATCCTGATGGTGACATTGATTTTATCCTGGCCCCCGCTGTGGGATCTCTTACCACAGCAG
CAACCGGTACTGGTCAAGGACCAAGCACCTCCACTATTCCAGGTCCTTCCACAGAGCCATCTGTAGTAGA
ATCCAAGGATCGAAAGGCGAATGCTCATTTTATATTGAAATTGTTATGTGACAGTGTGGTTCTCCAGCCC
TATCTACGAGAACTTCTTTCTGCCAAGGATGCAAGAGGGATGACCCCATTTATGTCAGCTGTAAGTGGCC
GAGCTTATCCTGCTGCAATTACCATCTTAGAAACTGCTCAGAAAATTGCAAAAGCTGAAATATCCTCAAG
TGAAAAAGAGGAAGATGTATTCATGGGAATGGTTTGCCCATCAGGTACCAACCCTGATGACTCTCCTTTA
TATGTTTTATGTTGTAATGACACTTGCAGTTTTACATGGACTGGAGCAGAGCACATTAACCAGGATATTT
TTGAGTGTCGAACTTGTGGCTTGCTGGAGTCACTGTGTTGTTGTACGGAATGTGCAAGGGTTTGTCATAA
AGGTCATGATTGCAAACTCAAACGGACATCACCAACAGCCTACTGTGATTGTTGGGAGAAATGTAAATGT
AAAACTCTTATTGCTGGACAGAAATCTGCTCGTCTTGATCTACTTTATCGCCTGCTCACTGCTACTAATC
TGGTTACTCTGCCAAACAGCAGGGGAGAGCACCTCTTACTATTCTTAGTACAGACAGTCGCAAGGCAGAC
GGTGGAGCATTGTCAATACAGGCCACCTCGAATCAGGGAAGATCGTAACCGAAAAACAGCCAGTCCTGAA
GATTCAGATATGCCAGATCATGATTTGGAGCCTCCAAGATTTGCCCAGCTTGCATTGGAGCGTGTTCTAC
AGGACTGGAATGCCTTGAAATCTATGATTATGTTTGGGTCGCAGGAGAATAAAGACCCTCTTAGTGCCAG
CAGTAGAATAGGCCATCTTTTGCCAGAAGAGCAAGTATACCTCAATCAGCAAAGTGGCACAATTCGGCTG
GACTGTTTCACTCATTGCCTTATAGTTAAGTGTACAGCAGATATTTTGCTTTTAGATACTCTACTAGGTA
CACTAGTGAAAGAACTCCAAAACAAATATACACCTGGACGTAGAGAAGAAGCTATTGCTGTGACAATGAG
GTTTCTACGTTCAGTGGCAAGAGTTTTTGTTATTCTGAGTGTGGAAATGGCTTCATCCAAAAAGAAAAAC
AACTTTATTCCACAGCCAATTGGAAAATGCAAGCGTGTATTCCAAGCATTGCTACCTTACGCTGTGGAAG
AATTGTGCAACGTAGCAGAGTCACTGATTGTTCCTGTCAGAATGGGGATTGCTCGTCCAACTGCACCATT
TACCCTGGCTAGTACTAGCATAGATGCCATGCAGGGCAGTGAAGAATTATTTTCAGTGGAACCACTACCA
CCACGACCATCATCTGATCAGTCTAGCAGCTCCAGTCAGTCTCAGTCATCCTACATCATCAGGAATCCAC
AGCAGAGGCGCATCAGCCAGTCACAGCCCGTTCGGGGCAGAGATGAAGAACAGGATGATATTGTTTCAGC
AGATGTGGAAGAGGTTGAGGTGGTGGAGGGTGTGGCTGGAGAAGAGGATCATCATGATGAACAGGAAGAA
CACGGGGAAGAAAATGCTGAGGCAGAGGGACAACATGATGAGCATGATGAAGACGGGAGTGATATGGAGC
TGGACTTGTTAGCAGCAGCTGAAACAGAAAGTGATAGTGAAAGTAACCACAGCAACCAAGATAATGCTAG
TGGGCGCAGAAGCGTTGTCACTGCAGCAACTGCTGGTTCAGAAGCAGGAGCAAGCAGTGTTCCTGCCTTC
TTTTCTGAAGATGATTCTCAATCGAATGACTCAAGTGATTCTGATAGCAGTAGTAGTCAGAGTGACGACA
TAGAACAGGAGACCTTTATGCTTGATGAGCCATTAGAAAGAACCACAAATAGCTCCCATGCCAATGGTGC
TGCCCAAGCTCCCCGTTCAATGCAGTGGGCTGTCCGCAACACCCAGCATCAGCGAGCAGCCAGTACAGCC
CCTTCCAGTACATCTACACCAGCAGCAAGTTCAGCGGGTTTGATTTATATTGATCCTTCAAACTTACGCC
GGAGTGGTACCATCAGTACAAGTGCTGCAGCTGCAGCAGCTGCTTTGGAAGCTAGCAACGCCAGCAGTTA
CCTAACATCTGCAAGCAGTTTAGCCAGGGCTTACAGCATTGTCATTAGACAAATCTCGGACTTGATGGGC
CTTATTCCTAAGTATAATCACCTAGTATACTCTCAGATTCCAGCAGCTGTGAAATTGACTTACCAAGATG
CAGTAAACTTACAGAACTATGTAGAAGAAAAGCTTATTCCCACTTGGAACTGGATGGTCAGTATTATGGA
TTCTACTGAAGCTCAATTACGTTATGGTTCTGCATTAGCATCTGCTGGTGATCCTGGACATCCAAATCAT
CCTCTTCACGCTTCTCAGAATTCAGCGAGAAGAGAGAGGATGACTGCGCGAGAAGAAGCTAGCTTACGAA
CACTTGAAGGCAGACGACGTGCCACCTTGCTTAGCGCCCGTCAAGGAATGATGTCTGCACGAGGAGACTT
CCTAAATTATGCTCTGTCTCTAATGCGGTCTCATAATGATGAGCATTCTGATGTTCTTCCAGTTTTGGAT
GTTTGCTCATTGAAGCATGTGGCATATGTTTTTCAAGCACTTATATACTGGATTAAGGCAATGAATCAGC
AGACAACATTGGATACACCTCAACTAGAACGCAAAAGGACGCGAGAACTCTTGGAACTGGGTATTGATAA
TGAAGATTCAGAACATGAAAATGATGATGACACCAATCAAAGTGCTACTTTGAATGATAAGGATGATGAC
TCTCTTCCTGCAGAAACTGGCCAAAACCATCCATTTTTCCGACGTTCAGACTCCATGACATTCCTTGGGT
GTATACCCCCAAATCCATTTGAAGTGCCTCTGGCTGAAGCCATCCCCTTGGCTGATCAGCCACATCTGTT
GCAGCCAAATGCTAGAAAGGAGGATCTTTTTGGCCGTCCAAGTCAGGGTCTTTATTCTTCATCTGCCAGT
AGTGGGAAATGTTTAATGGAGGTTACAGTGGATAGAAACTGCCTAGAGGTTCTTCCAACAAAAATGTCTT
ATGCTGCCAATCTGAAAAATGTAATGAACATGCAAAACCGGCAAAAAAAAGAAGGGGAAGAACAGCCCGT
GCTGCCAGAAGAAACTGAGAGTTCAAAACCAGGGCCATCTGCTCATGATCTTGCTGCACAATTAAAAAGT
AGCTTACTAGCAGAAATAGGACTTACTGAAAGTGAAGGGCCACCTCTCACATCTTTCAGGCCACAGTGTA
GCTTTATGGGAATGGTTATTTCCCATGATATGCTGCTAGGACGTTGGCGCCTTTCTTTAGAACTGTTCGG
CAGGGTATTCATGGAAGATGTTGGAGCAGAACCTGGATCAATCCTAACTGAATTGGGTGGTTTTGAGGTA
AAAGAATCAAAATTCCGCAGAGAAATGGAAAAACTGAGAAACCAGCAGTCAAGAGATTTGTCACTAGAGG
TTGATCGGGATCGAGATCTTCTCATTCAGCAGACTATGAGGCAGCTTAACAATCACTTTGGTCGAAGATG
TGCTACTACACCAATGGCTGTACACAGAGTAAAAGTCACATTTAAGGATGAGCCAGGAGAGGGCAGTGGT
GTAGCACGAAGTTTTTATACAGCCATTGCACAAGCATTTTTATCAAATGAAAAATTGCCAAATCTAGAGT
GTATCCAAAATGCCAACAAAGGCACCCACACAAGTTTAATGCAGAGATTAAGGAACCGAGGAGAGAGAGA
CCGGGAAAGGGAGAGAGAAAGGGAAATGAGGAGGAGTAGTGGTTTGCGAGCAGGTTCTCGGAGGGACCGG
GATAGAGACTTTAGAAGACAGCTTTCCATCGACACTAGGCCCTTTAGACCAGCCTCTGAAGGGAATCCTA
GCGATGATCCTGAGCCTTTGCCAGCA
[183 nt withheld, positions 8357-8539]
CGGGAAAATGGAGCTGATAGTATCCTGGATCTTGGATTAGTAGACTCCTCAGAAAAGGTACAGCAGGAAA
ACCGAAAGCGCCATGGCTCTAGTCGAAGTGTAGTAGATATGGATTTAGATGATACAGATGATGGTGATGA
CAATGCCCCTTTGTTTTACCAACCTGGGAAAAGAGGATTTTATACTCCAAGGCCTGGCAAGAACACAGAA
GCAAGGTTGAATTGTTTCAGAAACATTGGCAGGATTCTTGGACTATGTCTGTTACAGAATGAACTCTGTC
CTATCACATTGAATAGACATGTAATTAAAGTATTGCTTGGTAGAAAAGTCAATTGGCATGATTTTGCTTT
TTTTGATCCTGTAATGTATGAGAGTTTGCGGCAACTAATCCTCGCGTCTCAGAGTTCAGATGCTGATGCT
GTTTTCTCAGCAATGGATTTGGCATTTGCAATTGACCTGTGTAAAGAAGAAGGTGGAGGACAGGTTGAAC
TCATTCCTAATGGTGTAAATATACCAGTCACTCCACAGAATGTATATGAGTATGTGCGGAAATACGCAGA
ACACAGAATGTTGGTAGTTGCAGAACAGCCCTTACATGCAATGAGGAAAGGTCTACTAGATGTGCTTCCA
AAAAATTCATTAGAAGATTTAACGGCAGAAGATTTTAGGCTTTTGGTAAATGGCTGCGGTGAAGTCAATG
TGCAAATGCTGATCAGTTTTACCTCTTTCAATGATGAATCAGGAGAAAATGCTGAGAAGCTTCTGCAGTT
CAAGCGTTGGTTCTGGTCAATAGTAGAGAAGATGAGCATGACAGAACGACAAGATCTTGTTTACTTTTGG
ACATCAAGCCCATCACTGCCAGCCAGTGAAGAAGGATTCCAGCCTATGCCCTCAATCACAATAAGACCAC
CAGATGACCAACATCTTCCTACTGCAAATACTTGCATTTCTCGACTTTACGTCCCACTCTATTCCTCTAA
ACAGATTCTCAAACAGAAATTGTTACTCGCCATTAAGACCAAGAATTTTGGTTTTGTGCATCACCATCAC
CATCACTAGCCCCTACGTCGACGAGCTCACTAGTCGCGGCCGCTTTCGGGTACCGAGCTCTGAATTCGAT
ATCACTAGTAATTCGGATCCAGATCTTATTAAAGCAGAACTTGTTTATTGCAGCTTATAATGGTTACAAA
TAAAGCAATAGCATCACAAATTTCACAAATAAAGCATTTTTTTCACTGCATTCTAGTTGTGGTTTGTCCA
AACTCATCAATGTATCTTATCATGTCTGGTCGACTCTAGACTCTTCCGCTTCCTCGCTCACTGACTCGCT
GCGCTCGGTCGTTCGGCTGCGGCGAGCGGTATCAGCTCACTCAAAGGCGGTAATACGGTTATCCACAGAA
TCAGGGGATAACGCAGGAAAGAACATGTGAGCAAAAGGCCAGCAAAAGGCCAGGAACCGTAAAAAGGCCG
CGTTGCTGGCGTTTTTCCATAGGCTCCGCCCCCCTGACGAGCATCACAAAAATCGACGCTCAAGTCAGAG
GTGGCGAAACCCGACAGGACTATAAAGATACCAGGCGTTTCCCCCTGGAAGCTCCCTCGTGCGCTCTCCT
GTTCCGACCCTGCCGCTTACCGGATACCTGTCCGCCTTTCTCCCTTCGGGAAGCGTGGCGCTTTCTCATA
GCTCACGCTGTAGGTATCTCAGTTCGGTGTAGGTCGTTCGCTCCAAGCTGGGCTGTGTGCACGAACCCCC
CGTTCAGCCCGACCGCTGCGCCTTATCCGGTAACTATCGTCTTGAGTCCAACCCGGTAAGACACGACTTA
TCGCCACTGGCAGCAGCCACTGGTAACAGGATTAGCAGAGCGAGGTATGTAGGCGGTGCTACAGAGTTCT
TGAAGTGGTGGCCTAACTACGGCTACACTAGAAGAACAGTATTTGGTATCTGCGCTCTGCTGAAGCCAGT
TACCTTCGGAAAAAGAGTTGGTAGCTCTTGATCCGGCAAACAAACCACCGCTGGTAGCGGTGGTTTTTTT
GTTTGCAAGCAGCAGATTACGCGCAGAAAAAAAGGATCTCAAGAAGATCCTTTGATCTTTTCTACGGGGT
CTGACGCTCAGTGGAACGAAAACTCACGTTAAGGGATTTTGGTCATGAGATTATCAAAAAGGATCTTCAC
CTAGATCCTTTTAAATTAAAAATGAAGTTTTAAATCAATCTAAAGTATATATGAGTAAACTTGGTCTGAC
AGTTACCAATGCTTAATCAGTGAGGCACCTATCTCAGCGATCTGTCTATTTCGTTCATCCATAGTTGCCT
GACTCCCCGTCGTGTAGATAACTACGATACGGGAGGGCTTACCATCTGGCCCCAGTGCTGCAATGATACC
GCGAGACCCACGCTCACCGGCTCCAGATTTATCAGCAATAAACCAGCCAGCCGGAAGGGCCGAGCGCAGA
AGTGGTCCTGCAACTTTATCCGCCTCCATCCAGTCTATTAATTGTTGCCGGGAAGCTAGAGTAAGTAGTT
CGCCAGTTAATAGTTTGCGCAACGTTGTTGCCATTGCTACAGGCATCGTGGTGTCACGCTCGTCGTTTGG
TATGGCTTCATTCAGCTCCGGTTCCCAACGATCAAGGCGAGTTACATGATCCCCCATGTTGTGCAAAAAA
GCGGTTAGCTCCTTCGGTCCTCCGATCGTTGTCAGAAGTAAGTTGGCCGCAGTGTTATCACTCATGGTTA
TGGCAGCACTGCATAATTCTCTTACTGTCATGCCATCCGTAAGATGCTTTTCTGTGACTGGTGAGTACTC
AACCAAGTCATTCTGAGAATAGTGTATGCGGCGACCGAGTTGCTCTTGCCCGGCGTCAATACGGGATAAT
ACCGCGCCACATAGCAGAACTTTAAAAGTGCTCATCATTGGAAAACGTTCTTCGGGGCGAAAACTCTCAA
GGATCTTACCGCTGTTGAGATCCAGTTCGATGTAACCCACTCGTGCACCCAACTGATCTTCAGCATCTTT
TACTTTCACCAGCGTTTCTGGGTGAGCAAAAACAGGAAGGCAAAATGCCGCAAAAAAGGGAATAAGGGCG
ACACGGAAATGTTGAATACTCATACTCTTCCTTTTTCAATATTATTGAAGCATTTATCAGGGTTATTGTC
TCATGAGCGGATACATATTTGAATGTATTTAGAAAAATAAACAAATAGGGGTTCCGCGCACATTTCCCCG
AAAAGTGCCACCTGACGTCTAAGAAACCATTATTATCATGACATTAACCTATAAAAATAGGCGTATCACG
AGGCCCTTTCGTCTCGCGCGTTTCGGTGATGACGGTGAAAACCTCTGACACATGCAGCTCCCGGAGACGG
TCACAGCTTGTCTGTAAGCGGATGCCGGGAGCAGACAAGCCCGTCAGGGCGCGTCAGCGGGTGTTGGCGG
GTGTCGGGGCTGGCTTAACTATGCGGCATCAGAGCAGATTGTACTGAGAGTGCACCATATGCGGTGTGAA
ATACCGCACAGATGCGTAAGGAGAAAATACCGCATCAGGAAATTGTAAGCGTTAATATTTTGTTAAAATT
CGCGTTAAATTTTTGTTAAATCAGCTCATTTTTTAACCAATAGGCCGAAATCGGCAAAATCCCTTATAAA
TCAAAAGAATAGACCGAGATAGGGT
[37 nt withheld, positions 12205-12241]
AAAGAACGTGGACTCCAACGTCAAAGG
[49 nt withheld, positions 12269-12317]
T
[91 nt withheld, positions 12319-12409]
G
[124 nt withheld, positions 12411-12534]
CCATTCGCCATTCAGGCTGCGCAACTGTTGGGAAGGGCGATCGGTGCGGGCCTCTTCGCTATTACGCCAG
CTGGCGAAAGGGGGATGTGCTGCAAGGCGATTAAGTT
