>Addgene plasmid #37191 | pSG5 EDD | addgene partial sequence | sequence record 49513 | SV40_pA-rev
ATTGGCATGATTTTGCTTTTTTTGATCCTGTAATGTATGAGAGTTTGCGGCAACTAATCCTCGCGTCTCA
GAGTTCAGATGCTGATGCTGTTTTCTCAGCAATGGATTTGGCATTTGCAATTGACCTGTGTAAAGAAGAA
GGTGGAGGACAGGTTGAACTCATTCCTAATGGTGTAAATATACCAGTCACTCCACAGAATGTATATGAGT
ATGTGCGGAAATACGCAGAACACAGAATGTTGGTAGTTGCAGAACAGCCCTTACATGCAATGAGGAAAGG
TCTACTAGATGTGCTTCCAAAAAATTCATTAGAAGATTTAACGGCAGAAGATTTTAGGCTTTTGGTAAAT
GGCTGCGGTGAAGTCAATGTGCAAATGCTGATCAGTTTTACCTCTTTCAATGATGAATCAGGAGAAAATG
CTGAGAAGCTTCTGCAGTTCAAGCGTTGGTTCTGGTCAATAGTAGAGAAGATGAGCATGACAGAACGACA
AGATCTTGTTTACTTTTGGACATCAAGCCCATCACTGCCAGCCAGTGAAGAAGGATTCCAGCCTATGCCC
TCAATCACAATAAGACCACCAGATGACCAACATCTTCCTACTGCAAATACTTGCATTTCTCGACTTTACG
TCCCACTCTATTCCTCTAAACAGATTCTCAAACAGAAATTGTTACTCGCCATTAAGACCAAGAATTTTGG
TTTTGTGCATCACCATCACCATCACTAGCCCCTACGTCGACGAGCTCACTAGTCGCGGCCGCTTTCGGGT
ACCGAGCTCTGAATTCGATATCACTAGTAATTCGGATCCAGATCTTATTAAAGCAGAACT
