>Addgene plasmid #37191 | pSG5 EDD | addgene partial sequence | sequence record 51022 | SV40pro-fwd
GAGGCTTTTTTGGAGGCCTAGGCTTTTGCAAAAAGCTCCGGATCGATCCTGAGAACTTCAGGGTGAGTTT
GGGGACCCTTGATTGTTCTTTCTTTTTCGCTATTGTAAAATTCATGTTATATGGAGGGGGCAAAGTTTTC
AGGGTGTTGTTTAGAATGGGAAGATGTCCCTTGTATCACCATGGACCCTCATGATAATTTTGTTTCTTTC
ACTTTCTACTCTGTTGACAACCATTGTCTCCTCTTATTTTCTTTTCATTTTCTGTAACTTTTTCGTTAAA
CTTTAGCTTGCATTTGTAACGAATTTTTAAATTCACTTTTGTTTATTTGTCAGATTGTAAGTACTTTCTC
TAATCACTTTTTTTTCAAGGCAATCAGGGTATATTATATTGTACTTCAGCACAGTTTTAGAGAACAATTG
TTATAATTAAATGATAAGGTAGAATATTTCTGCATATAAATTCTGGCTGGCGTGGAAATATTCTTATTGG
TAGAAACAACTACATCCTGGTCATCATCCTGCCTTTCTCTTTATGGTTACAATGATATACACTGTTTGAG
ATGAGGATAAAATACTCTGAGTCCAAACCGGGCCCCTCTGCTAACCATGTTCATGCCTTCTTCTTTTTCC
TACAGCTCCTGGGCAACGTGCTGGTTATTGTGCTGTCTCATCATTTTGGCAAAGAATTGTAATACGACTC
ACTATAGGGCGAATTATGGACTACAAGGACGACGATGACAAGCTTCCGTCCGAAGCGCGCGGAATTCAAA
GGCGAGTGGAGGACGAGAAGGAAAGCACCATGACGTCCATCCATTTCGTG
